>Addgene plasmid #54079 | mEmerald-EIF2C3-N-18 | addgene partial sequence | sequence record 91718 | EGFP-N 5'-CGTCGCCGTCCAGCTCGACCAG-3'
CCTTGCTCCCATGGTGGCGACCGGTGGATCCCGGGCCCGCGGTACCGTCGACTGCAGAATTCGAGAAGCG
AAGTACATTGTGCGTAAGGTATCTTGGTGAATCTGTACAGCCTTGGCAAGAGCTTGTGGATCTCGCCCAT
TGCTTTGTCCTGAAACGTGACTTCCTTCAGCACTGTCATGTTCTTTGTCCACAAGATGATATCTGGCTCT
AAATGCTACCAGGTGAGCATAATACGCTGGTGCAGGTATAGAAACAGATCGTGTACAGCGTACGTAAGTG
TGGCAGAGCTGGTAAGTTAGCAGCTGAAGTTCATCTGCAGTAAAGCAGTTATCATCCCATAAAACATGAT
AGTGTGAAGGACGACTGGTACCCTGTATTCCAGCATGGCTACAGAGGTAAAAATCGAACTCATATGGGTG
TGTAATGTCTGTATCAACTGTTGTTCCAGCTGGGATATTGCCACTTCTTCCAACCCTTTCTGTCCTATCA
GCACAAAATAATCGAGTGTGATGTCTCTTCTGAACTACAATGTAGGTTATTCCAGGTTGATAGTCTTTCT
CCAAACTGATGCAGGCTTCTCGAATTGCTAGTAGTTCATAATATAATACCTGCCTAAACTGCCCCTCTGA
AACACCATCCCGATAAAAGATGATACGAGTAGGCTTGAACCGAGTTGACTTATAAAATTGAATAAGAAGT
TCCCGGACCATGGAGGCCAAGTCCTGGATGATCTCCTGTCGGGGTCTCTGAACTCTTACTGTGGCACAGT
ATCTGCTTGGGTGTGCATCCATACTACCTACAACAGCAGCAATAGAAGGCTTCTTTCCATCACCAGCAGG
TGGATGAGTGACATCGGCTCC
