[The description below was written by a language model from this plasmid's Addgene catalogue record.]
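Description:
mEmerald-EIF2C3-N-18 is a mammalian expression plasmid built on the mEmerald-N1 backbone (about 4.75 kb without the insert), designed to produce a fluorescently tagged version of human EIF2C3, now officially named AGO3 (Argonaute 3). The insert corresponds to the human reference transcript for this gene and is placed under the CMV promoter, which gives strong constitutive expression in most transfected mammalian cell lines. As an N1-style vector, the gene of interest is cloned upstream of the fluorescent protein, so mEmerald sits at the C terminus of the Argonaute protein. The "18" in the name probably refers to the length of the linker between the two fusion partners, but the record does not say so. The 3′ sequencing primer suggests that an SV40 polyadenylation signal follows the fusion, although no feature table is provided to confirm the layout.

The plasmid is maintained at high copy number in E. coli under kanamycin selection. In mammalian cells the neomycin resistance marker allows G418 selection, which makes stable line generation possible as well as transient transfection. The cloning method used to assemble the construct is not recorded.

mEmerald is a bright green GFP derivative, with excitation at 487 nm and emission at 509 nm listed for this construct. The depositor reports cytoplasmic localization of the fusion, consistent with the role of Argonaute proteins in small-RNA-mediated gene silencing. The construct is mainly suited to use as a live- or fixed-cell imaging marker for following AGO3 distribution and dynamics by fluorescence microscopy.
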