Addgene plasmid #54079: mEmerald-EIF2C3-N-18
Purpose: Localization: Cytoplasm, Excitation: 487, Emission: 509
Depositing lab: Michael Davidson. Depositing organization: Florida State University, Tallahassee.
Backbone
  Vector backbone: mEmerald-N1
  Backbone size w/o insert (bp): 4750
  Vector type: Mammalian Expression
  Selectable markers: Neomycin (select with G418)
Growth in bacteria
  Bacterial resistance: Kanamycin, 50 μg/mL
  Growth temperature: 37°C
  Growth strain: DH5alpha
  Copy number: High Copy
Gene/Insert
  Gene/Insert name: EIF2C3 (alt name: NM_024852.3)
  Species: H. sapiens (human)
  Entrez Gene: AGO3 (a.k.a. EIF2C3)
  Promoter: CMV
  Tag / fusion protein: mEmerald (C terminal on backbone)
  Cloning method: Unknown
  Sequencing primers: 5′ CMV-F; 3′ SV40pA-R
Terms and licenses: Academic/Nonprofit Terms; Industry Terms
Depositor comments: . Excitation = 487; Emission = 509. Localization data: Cytoplasm
How to cite: mEmerald-EIF2C3-N-18 was a gift from Michael Davidson (Addgene plasmid # 54079 ; http://n2t.net/addgene:54079 ; RRID:Addgene_54079)
